Addgene plasmid #225192: pTn7xTS_PrecA:mNeonGreen
Purpose: Used for inserting PrecA upstream of mNeonGreen at the bacterial Tn7 site for use as a RecA reporter
Depositing lab: Travis Wiles. Depositing organization: University of California, Irvine. Publication: Phollow reveals in situ phage transmission dynamics in the zebrafish gut microbiome at single-virion resolution. Ortiz de Ora L, Wiles ET, Zund M, Banuelos MS, Haro-Ramirez N, Suder DS, Ujagar N, Ayala-Angulo J, Trinh C, Knitter C, Gonen S, Nicholas DA, Wiles TJ. Nat Microbiol. 2025 Apr 18. doi: 10.1038/s41564-025-01981-1. PubMed 40251446.
Backbone
  Vector backbone: pTn7xTS
  Vector type: Bacterial Expression
Growth in bacteria
  Bacterial resistance: Ampicillin and Gentamicin, 100 & 10 μg/mL
  Growth temperature: 30°C
  Growth strain: DH5alpha
  Copy number: High Copy
Gene/Insert
  Gene/Insert name: PrecA:mNeonGreen
  Species: Other
  Cloning method: Restriction Enzyme; 5′ cloning site Unknown (unknown if destroyed)
Terms and licenses: Academic/Nonprofit Terms; Industry Terms: Not Available to Industry
Depositor comments: Plasmid is temperature sensitive and lost when grown at 37°C. Please visit https://doi.org/10.1101/2024.06.12.598711 for bioRxiv preprint.
How to cite: pTn7xTS_PrecA:mNeonGreen was a gift from Travis Wiles (Addgene plasmid # 225192 ; http://n2t.net/addgene:225192 ; RRID:Addgene_225192)
