[The description below was written by a language model from this plasmid's Addgene catalogue record and pLannotate feature annotations shown in this document.]
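Description:
pTn7xTS_PrecA:mNeonGreen is a bacterial mini-Tn7 delivery plasmid built on the pTn7xTS backbone, designed to place a RecA promoter-driven fluorescent reporter at the chromosomal Tn7 attachment site of a target bacterium. It replicates from a pSC101 origin supported by a temperature-sensitive Rep101 (A56V) protein, so it is maintained only at permissive temperature and, as the depositor notes, is lost at 37°C; this allows the vector to be cured after transposition. The catalogue lists it as high copy, although pSC101 is annotated as a low-copy origin, and only fragments of ColE1-type and R6K γ origins were detected. An incP oriT permits conjugative transfer into recipient strains. AmpR on the backbone and a gentamicin acetyltransferase gene within the transposon provide selection. No Tn7 transposase genes appear in the feature table, so the record does not show how transposase is supplied.

The payload lies between the Tn7R and Tn7L ends. It comprises lambda t0 and rrnB T1 terminators that insulate the cassette from read-through transcription, a Pc promoter-driven GmR marker flanked by FRT sites that in principle allow FLP-mediated marker removal, and the reporter itself: a recA promoter region followed by a T7 gene 10 ribosome binding site and the mNeonGreen coding sequence. The automated annotation matched only a fragment of the promoter to a LexA-site-deleted recA variant; since the stated purpose is a RecA reporter, that label may not reflect the actual promoter, and the record does not state its species of origin. The several short fragment hits (lacZα, CmR, rop, lacI, GFPuv) appear to be cloning remnants. Once integrated, the single-copy reporter serves as a fluorescent readout of recA expression, and the associated publication concerns phage transmission dynamics in the zebrafish gut microbiome.
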