Features (pLannotate 1.2.2; 26 found; start..end, strand, type, name):
    503..725     +  rep_origin     pSC101 ori: low-copy replication origin that requires the Rep101 protein
    773..1723    +  CDS            Rep101(Ts): temperature-sensitive version of the RepA protein needed for replication with the pSC101 origin (Armstrong et al., 1984); rep101 encoding an A56V mutation
   1830..1973    +  rep_origin     R6K γ ori (fragment): γ replication origin from E. coli plasmid R6K; requires the R6K initiator protein pi for replication
   1979..2211    -  rep_origin     ori (fragment): high-copy-number ColE1/pMB1/pBR322/pUC origin of replication
   2382..3242    -  CDS            AmpR: β-lactamase; bla; confers resistance to ampicillin, carbenicillin, and related antibiotics
   3243..3347    -  promoter       AmpR promoter: bla
   3442..3477    +  CDS            rop (fragment): Rop protein, which maintains plasmids at low copy number; rop
   3579..3678    +  misc_feature   bom (fragment): basis of mobility region from pBR322
   3684..3752    -  CDS            lacZα (fragment): LacZα fragment of β-galactosidase; lacZ fragment
   3828..4022    -  mobile_element Tn7R (fragment): mini-Tn7 element (right end of the Tn7 transposon) Tn7
   4026..4050    -  misc_feature   MCS (fragment): pBluescript multiple cloning site
   4071..4165    +  terminator     lambda t0 terminator: transcription terminator from phage lambda
   4175..4204    +  CDS            CmR (fragment): chloramphenicol acetyltransferase confers resistance to chloramphenicol
   4268..4354    +  terminator     rrnB T1 terminator: Escherichia coli rrnB; transcription terminator T1 from the E. coli rrnB gene
   4429..4462    +  protein_bind   FRT (minimal): supports FLP-mediated excision but not integration (Turan and Bode, 2011) FLP recombinase from the Saccharomyces cerevisiae 2μ plasmid
   4592..5125    -  CDS            GmR: gentamycin acetyltransferase; aacC1; confers resistance to gentamycin
   5314..5342    -  promoter       Pc promoter: intI1 (promoter lies within the coding sequence); class 1 integron promoter
   5383..5430    +  protein_bind   FRT: FLP-mediated recombination occurs in the 8-bp core sequence TCTAGAAA (Turan and Bode, 2011). FLP recombinase from the Saccharomyces cerevisiae 2μ plasmid
   5535..5580    +  promoter       recA (ΔLexA) promoter (fragment): constitutively active E. coli recA promoter lacking the LexA binding site (Brent and Ptashne, 1981)
   5603..5625    +  RBS            RBS: efficient ribosome binding site from bacteriophage T7 gene 10 (Olins and Rangwala, 1989)
   5633..6343    +  CDS            mNeonGreen: bright monomeric yellow-green fluorescent protein derived from LanYFP (Shaner et al., 2013)
   6352..6381    +  CDS            GFPuv (fragment): GFP variant optimized for excitation by UV light
   6485..6650    -  mobile_element Tn7L: mini-Tn7 element (left end of the Tn7 transposon) Tn7
   6683..6737    -  CDS            lacI (fragment): lac repressor; lacI; The lac repressor binds to the lac operator to inhibit transcription in E. coli. This inhibition can be relieved by adding lactose or isopropyl-β-D-thiogalactopyranoside (IPTG).
   6954..7062    +  oriT           oriT: incP origin of transfer
   7094..7116    +  rep_origin     R6K γ ori (fragment): γ replication origin from E. coli plasmid R6K; requires the R6K initiator protein pi for replication
>Addgene plasmid #225192 | pTn7xTS_PrecA:mNeonGreen | addgene full sequence | sequence record 446512 | Addgene NGS Result
GTTTTCGTTCCACTGAGCGTCAGACCCCGTTGATGATACCGCTGCCTTACTGGGTGCATTAGCCAGTCTG
AATGACCTGTCACGGGATAATCCGAAGTGGTCAGACTGGAAAATCAGAGGGCAGGAACTGCTGAACAGCA
AAAAGTCAGATAGCACCACATAGCAGACCCGCCATAAAACGCCCTGAGAAGCCCGTGACGGGCTTTTCTT
GTATTATGGGTAGTTTCCTTGCATGAATCCATAAAAGGCGCCTGTAGTGCCATTTACCCCCATTCACTGC
CAGAGCCGTGAGCGCAGCGAACTGAATGTCACGAAAAAGACAGCGACTCAGGTGCCTGATGGTCGGAGAC
AAAAGGAATATTCAGCGATTTGCCCGATTGCGGCCGCAACCGAGCTTGCGAGGGTGCTACTTAAGCCTTT
AGGGTTTTAAGGTCTGTTTTGTAGAGGAGCAAACAGCGTTTGCGACATCCTTTTGTAATACTGCGGAACT
GACTAAAGTAGTGAGTTATACACAGGGCTGGGATCTATTCTTTTTATCTTTTTTTATTCTTTCTTTATTC
TATAAATTATAACCACTTGAATATAAACAAAAAAAACACACAAAGGTCTAGCGGAATTTACAGAGGGTCT
AGCAGAATTTACAAGTTTTCCAGCAAAGGTCTAGCAGAATTTACAGATACCCACAACTCAAAGGAAAAGG
ACTAGTAATTATCATTGACTAGCCCATCTCAATTGGTATAGTGATTAAAATCACCTAGACCAATTGAGAT
GTATGTCTGAATTAGTTGTTTTCAAAGCAAATGAACTAGCGATTAGTCGCTATGACTTAACGGAGCATGA
AACCAAGCTAATTTTATGCTGTGTGGCACTACTCAACCCCACGATTGAAAACCCTACAAGGAAAGAACGG
ACGGTATCGTTCACTTATAACCAATACGTTCAGATGATGAACATCAGTAGGGAAAATGCTTATGGTGTAT
TAGCTAAAGCAACCAGAGAGCTGATGACGAGAACTGTGGAAATCAGGAATCCTTTGGTTAAAGGCTTTGA
GATTTTCCAGTGGACAAACTATGCCAAGTTCTCAAGCGAAAAATTAGAATTAGTTTTTAGTGAAGAGATA
TTGCCTTATCTTTTCCAGTTAAAAAAATTCATAAAATATAATCTGGAACATGTTAAGTCTTTTGAAAACA
AATACTCTATGAGGATTTATGAGTGGTTATTAAAAGAACTAACACAAAAGAAAACTCACAAGGCAAATAT
AGAGATTAGCCTTGATGAATTTAAGTTCATGTTAATGCTTGAAAATAACTACCATGAGTTTAAAAGGCTT
AACCAATGGGTTTTGAAACCAATAAGTAAAGATTTAAACACTTACAGCAATATGAAATTGGTGGTTGATA
AGCGAGGCCGCCCGACTGATACGTTGATTTTCCAAGTTGAACTAGATAGACAAATGGATCTCGTAACCGA
ACTTGAGAACAACCAGATAAAAATGAATGGTGACAAAATACCAACAACCATTACATCAGATTCCTACCTA
CATAACGGACTAAGAAAAACACTACACGATGCTTTAACTGCAAAAATTCAGCTCACCAGTTTTGAGGCAA
AATTTTTGAGTGACATGCAAAGTAAGTATGATCTCAATGGTTCGTTCTCATGGCTCACGCAAAAACAACG
AACCACACTAGAGAACATACTGGCTAAATACGGAAGGATCTGAGGTTCTTATGGCTCTTGTATCTATCAG
TGAAGCATCAAGACTAACAAACAAAAGTAGAACAACTGTTCACCGTTACATATCAAAGGGAAAACTGTCC
ATACCCATGTAAGAAAAAAAAGAATATATAAGGCTTTTAAAGCTTTTAAGGTTTAACGGTTGTGGACAAC
AAGCCAGGGATGTAACGCACTGAGAAGCCCTTAGAGCCTCTCAAAGCAATTTTGAGTGACACAGGAACAC
TTAACGGCTGACAACCGGCTGGTAACAGGATTAGCAGAGCGAGGTATGTAGGCGGTGCTACAGAGTTCTT
GAAGTGGTGGCCTAACTACGGCTACACTAGAAGAACAGTATTTGGTATCTGCGCTCTGCTGAAGCCAGTT
ACCTTCGGAAAAAGAGTTGGTAGCTCTTGATCCGGCAAACAAACCACCGCTGGTAGCGGTGGTTTTTTTG
TTTGCAAGCAGCAGATTACGCGCAGAAAAAAAGGATCTCAAGAAGATCCTTTGATCTTTTCTACGGGGTC
TGACGCTCAGTGGAACGAAAACTCACGTTAAGGGATTTTGGTCATGAGATTATCAAAAAGGATCTTCACC
TAGATCCTTTTAAATTAAAAATGAAGTTTTAAATCAATCTAAAGTATATATGAGTAAACTTGGTCTGACA
GTTACCAATGCTTAATCAGTGAGGCACCTATCTCAGCGATCTGTCTATTTCGTTCATCCATAGTTGCCTG
ACTCCCCGTCGTGTAGATAACTACGATACGGGAGGGCTTACCATCTGGCCCCAGTGCTGCAATGATACCG
CGAGACCCACGCTCACCGGCTCCAGATTTATCAGCAATAAACCAGCCAGCCGGAAGGGCCGAGCGCAGAA
GTGGTCCTGCAACTTTATCCGCCTCCATCCAGTCTATTAATTGTTGCCGGGAAGCTAGAGTAAGTAGTTC
GCCAGTTAATAGTTTGCGCAACGTTGTTGCCATTGCTACAGGCATCGTGGTGTCACGCTCGTCGTTTGGT
ATGGCTTCATTCAGCTCCGGTTCCCAACGATCAAGGCGAGTTACATGATCCCCCATGTTGTGCAAAAAAG
CGGTTAGCTCCTTCGGTCCTCCGATCGTTGTCAGAAGTAAGTTGGCCGCAGTGTTATCACTCATGGTTAT
GGCAGCACTGCATAATTCTCTTACTGTCATGCCATCCGTAAGATGCTTTTCTGTGACTGGTGAGTACTCA
ACCAAGTCATTCTGAGAATAGTGTATGCGGCGACCGAGTTGCTCTTGCCCGGCGTCAATACGGGATAATA
CCGCGCCACATAGCAGAACTTTAAAAGTGCTCATCATTGGAAAACGTTCTTCGGGGCGAAAACTCTCAAG
GATCTTACCGCTGTTGAGATCCAGTTCGATGTAACCCACTCGTGCACCCAACTGATCTTCAGCATCTTTT
ACTTTCACCAGCGTTTCTGGGTGAGCAAAAACAGGAAGGCAAAATGCCGCAAAAAAGGGAATAAGGGCGA
CACGGAAATGTTGAATACTCATACTCTTCCTTTTTCAATATTATTGAAGCATTTATCAGGGTTATTGTCT
CATGAGCGGATACATATTTGAATGTATTTAGAAAAATAAACAAATAGGGGTTCCGCGTACATTTCCCCGA
AAAGTGCCACCTGACGTCTAAGAAACCATTATTATCATGACATTAACCTATAAAAATAGGCGTATCACGA
GGCCCTTTCGTCTCGCGCGTTTCGGTGATGACGGTGAAAACCTCTGACACATGCAGCTCCCGGAGACGGT
CACAGCTTGTCTGTAAGCGGATGCCGGGAGCAGACAAGCCCGTCAGGGCGCGTCAGCGGGTGTTGGCGGG
TGTCGGGGCTGGCTTAACTATGCGGCATCAGAGCAGATTGTACTGAGAGTGCACCATATGCGGTGTGAAA
TACCGCACAGATGCGTAAGGAGAAAATACCGCATCAGGCGCCATTCGCCATTCAGGCTGCGCAACTGTTG
GGAAGGGCGATCGGTGCGGGCCTCTTCGCTATTACGCCAGCTAGAGGACCAGCCGCGTAACCTGGCAAAA
TCGGTTACGGTTGAGTAATAAATGGATGCCCTGCGTAAGCGGGTGTAGGCGGACAATAAAGTCTTAAACT
GAACAAAATAGATCTAAACTATGACAATAAAGTCTTAAACTAGACAGAATAGTTGTAAACTGAAATCAGT
CCAGTTATGCTGTGAAAAAGCATACTGGACTTTTGTTATGGCTAAAGCAAACTCTTCATTTTCTGAAGTG
CAAATTGCCCGTCGTATTAAAGAGGGGCGTGGGGTTCGAGGTCGACGGTATCGATAAGCTAGCTTAATTA
GCTGAGCTTGGACTCCTGTTGATAGATCCAGTAATGACCTCAGAACTCCATCTGGATTTGTTCAGAACGC
TCGGTTGCCGCCGGGCGTTTTTTATTGGTGAGAATCCAAGCTAGACTGCGATGAGTGGCAGGGCGGGGCG
TAATTTTTTTAAGGCAGTTATTGGTGCCCTTAAACGCCTGGGGTAATGACTCTCTAGCTTGAGGCATCAA
ATAAAACGAAAGGCTCAGTCGAAAGACTGGGCCTTTCGTTTTATCTGTTGTTTGTCGGTGAACGCTCTCC
TGAGTAGGACAAATCCGCCGCTAGGAGCTTGCGGCCCGGACGATATCATGCATGACGATCGAATTGGGGA
TCTTGAAGTACCTATTCCGAAGTTCCTATTCTCTAGAAAGTATAGGAACTTCAGAGCGCTTTTGAAGCTG
ATGTGCTTAAAAACTTACTCAATGGAATTCTAGATCGAATTGGCCGCGGCGTTGTGACAATTTACCGAAC
AACTCCGCGGCCGGGAAGCCGATCTCGGCTTGAACGAATTGTTAGGTGGCGGTACTTGGGTCGATATCAA
AGTGCATCACTTCTTCCCGTATGCCCAACTTTGTATAGAGAGCCACTGCGGGATCGTCACCGTAATCTGC
TTGCACGTAGATCACATAAGCACCAAGCGCGTTGGCCTCATGCTTGAGGAGATTGATGAGCGCGGTGGCA
ATGCCCTGCCTCCGGTGCTCGCCGGAGACTGCGAGATCATAGATATAGATCTCACTACGCGGCTGCTCAA
ACTTGGGCAGAACGTAAGCCGCGAGAGCGCCAACAACCGCTTCTTGGTCGAAGGCAGCAAGCGCGATGAA
TGTCTTACTACGGAGCAAGTTCCCGAGGTAATCGGAGTCCGGCTGATGTTGGGAGTAGGTGGCTACGTCT
CCGAACTCACGACCGAAAAGATCAAGAGCAGCCCGCATGGATTTGACTTGGTCAGGGCCGAGCCTACATG
TGCGAATGATGCCCATACTTGAGCCACCTAACTTTGTTTTAGGGCGACTGCCCTGCTGCGTAACATCGTT
GCTGCTGCGTAACATCGTTGCTGCTCCATAACATCAAACATCGACCCACGGCGTAACGCGCTTGCTGCTT
GGATGCCCGAGGCATAGACTGTACAAAAAAACAGTCATAACAAGCCATGAAAACCGCCACTGCGCCGTTA
CCACCGCTGCGTTCGGTCAAGGTTCTGGACCAGTTGCGTGAGCGCATACGCTACTTGCATTACAGTTTAC
GAACCGAACAGGCTTATGTCAATTCGATCCATTGCTGTTGACAAAGGGAATCAGGGGATCTTGAAGTTCC
TATTCCGAAGTTCCTATTCTCTAGAAAGTATAGGAACTTCAGAGCGCTTTTGAAGCTAATTCGGAGCTCA
CTAGTGGATCGCATGCATTGCAGACCTTGTGGCAACAATTTCTACAAAACACTTGATACTGTATGAGCAT
ACAGTATAATTGCTTCAACAGAACATATTGACTATCCGGTATTACCCGGCATGACGGATCCCTAGAAATA
ATTTTGTTTAACTTTAAGAAGGAGATATACATATGGTGAGCAAGGGCGAGGAGGATAAGATGGCGTCGCT
GCCAGCGACACATGAGTTACACATCTTTGGCTCCATCAACGGTGTGGACTTTGACATGGTGGGTCAGGGC
ACCGGCAATCCAAATGATGGTTATGAGGAGTTAAACCTGAAGTCCACCAAGGGTGACCTCCAGTTCTCCC
CCTGGATTCTGGTCCCTCATATCGGGTATGGCTTCCATCAGTACCTGCCCTACCCTGACGGGATGTCGCC
TTTCCAGGCCGCCATGGTAGATGGCTCCGGATACCAAGTCCATCGCACAATGCAGTTTGAAGATGGTGCC
TCCCTTACTGTTAACTACCGCTACACCTACGAGGGAAGCCACATCAAAGGAGAGGCCCAGGTGAAGGGGA
CTGGTTTCCCTGCTGACGGTCCTGTGATGACCAACTCGCTGACCGCTGCGGACTGGTGCAGGTCGAAGAA
GACTTACCCCAACGACAAAACCATCATCAGTACCTTTAAGTGGAGTTACACCACTGGAAATGGCAAGCGC
TACCGGAGCACTGCGCGGACCACCTACACCTTTGCCAAGCCAATGGCGGCTAACTATCTGAAGAACCAGC
CGATGTACGTGTTCCGTAAGACGGAGCTCAAGCACTCCAAGACCGAGCTCAACTTCAAGGAGTGGCAAAA
GGCCTTTACCGATGTGATGGGCATGGACGAGCTGTACAAGTAAGCGGCCGCACACATGGCATGGATGAGC
TCTACAAATAATGAGCTAGCCCGCCTAATGAGCGGGCTTTTTTTTCTCGGCCTAGGGGCTGCAGGAATTC
CTCGAGAAGCTTGGGCCCGGTACCTCGCGAAGGCCTTGCAGGCCAACCAGATAAGTGAAATCTAGTTCCA
AACTATTTTGTCATTTTTAATTTTCGTATTAGCTTACGACGCTACACCCAGTTCCCATCTATTTTGTCAC
TCTTCCCTAAATAATCCTTAAAAACTCCATTTCCACCCCTCCCAGTTCCCAACTATTTTGTCCGCCCACA
GCGGGGCATTTTTCTTCCTGTTATGTTTGGGCGCTGCATTAATGAATCGGCCAACGCGCGGGGAGAGGCG
GTTTGCGTATTGGGCGCTCTTCCGCTTCCTCGCTCACTGACCCGCTGCGCTCGGTCGTTCGGCTGCGGCG
AGCGGTATCAGGGGATTCCTTAAGGTATACTTTCCGCTGCATAACCCTGCTTCGGGGTCATTATAGCGAT
TTTTTCGGTATATCCATCCTTTTTCGCACGATATACAGGATTTTGCCAAAGGGTTCGTGTAGACTTTCCT
TGGTGTATCCAACGGCGTCAGCCGGGCAGGATAGGTGAAGTAGGCCCACCCGCGAGCGGGTGTTCCTTCT
TCACTGTCCCTTATTCGCACCTGGCGGTGCTCAACGGGAATCCTGCTCTGCGAGGCTGGCCGATAAGCTC
TGATAACGCAGGAAAGAACATGGGCAGTTCAACCTGTTGATAGTACATGACCAAAATCCCTTAACGTGA
